Addgene plasmid #73117: CD59-CD4d3+4-bio
Purpose: EXPRESs plasmid for human erythrocyte surface proteins encoding CD59 with rat CD4d3+4-bio
Depositing lab: Gavin Wright. Depositing organization: Wellcome Sanger Institute. Publication: Basigin is a receptor essential for erythrocyte invasion by Plasmodium falciparum. Crosnier C, Bustamante LY, Bartholdson SJ, Bei AK, Theron M, Uchikawa M, Mboup S, Ndir O, Kwiatkowski DP, Duraisingh MT, Rayner JC, Wright GJ. Nature. 2011 Nov 9;480(7378):534-7. doi: 10.1038/nature10606. PubMed 22080952.
Backbone
  Vector backbone: pTT3
  Backbone manufacturer: Yves Durocher, NRC
  Backbone size w/o insert (bp): 6000
  Total vector size (bp): 6890
  Vector type: Mammalian Expression
Growth in bacteria
  Bacterial resistance: Ampicillin, 100 μg/mL
  Growth temperature: 37°C
  Growth strain: DH5alpha
  Copy number: Unknown
Gene/Insert
  Gene/Insert name: CD59 glycoprotein (alt name: MIC11)
  Species: H. sapiens (human)
  Entrez Gene: CD59 (a.k.a. 16.3A5, 1F5, EJ16, EJ30, EL32, G344, HRF-20, HRF20, MAC-IP, MACIF, MEM43, MIC11, MIN1, MIN2, MIN3, MIRL, MSK21, p18-20); MIC11
  Promoter: CMV
  Tag / fusion protein: ratCD4d3+4 (C terminal on insert); biotinylation peptide (C terminal on insert)
  Cloning method: Restriction Enzyme; 5′ cloning site NotI (not destroyed); 3′ cloning site AscI (not destroyed)
  Sequencing primers: 5′ CMW fwd
Resource information
  A portion of this plasmid was derived from a plasmid made by: pTT3 was obtained from Yves Durocher, National Research Council of Canada-Biotechnology Research Institute
Terms and licenses: Academic/Nonprofit Terms; Industry Terms: Not Available to Industry
How to cite: CD59-CD4d3+4-bio was a gift from Gavin Wright (Addgene plasmid # 73117 ; http://n2t.net/addgene:73117 ; RRID:Addgene_73117)
