[The description below was written by a language model from this plasmid's Addgene catalogue record and pLannotate feature annotations shown in this document.]
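Description:
CD59-CD4d3+4-bio is a mammalian expression plasmid of about 6.9 kb built on the pTT3 backbone. It was made to produce a soluble recombinant form of the human erythrocyte surface glycoprotein CD59 (also called MIC11). In E. coli it is maintained through a high-copy ColE1/pUC-type origin and selected with ampicillin via the β-lactamase gene. The backbone also carries an Epstein-Barr virus oriP fragment, an element that supports episomal retention in cells supplying EBNA1. Small remnants of lac regulatory sequences and other cloning-vector fragments are annotated in the backbone and appear to have no functional role in the design.

The expression cassette is driven by the human CMV immediate-early enhancer and promoter. These are followed by adenovirus-derived leader and splice sequences and a chimeric intron fragment, which pLannotate partly labels as a reverse-strand adenoviral terminal protein fragment, most likely an artefact of that leader region. A fragment matching a mouse immunoglobulin heavy chain signal sequence is annotated just upstream of the CD59 coding fragment, although the record does not state which signal peptide directs secretion. The CD59 fragment sits between retained NotI and AscI sites and is fused at its C terminus to domains 3 and 4 of rat CD4, followed by a biotinylation peptide that the catalogue lists but the feature table does not annotate separately. A rabbit β-globin polyadenylation signal ends the transcript.

The CD4d3+4 portion provides a common tag, and the biotinylation peptide allows the protein to be captured on streptavidin-coated surfaces. The plasmid belongs to a library of erythrocyte surface proteins associated with work identifying host receptors used by Plasmodium falciparum during erythrocyte invasion.
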