Features (pLannotate 1.2.2; 19 found; start..end, strand, type, name):
    659..714     +  polyA_signal   β-globin poly(A) signal: rabbit β-globin polyadenylation signal (Gil and Proudfoot, 1987)
   1228..2909    -  rep_origin     oriP (fragment): Epstein-Barr virus oriP replication origin (Yates et al., 2000)
   3036..3140    +  promoter       AmpR promoter: bla
   3141..4001    +  CDS            AmpR: β-lactamase; bla; confers resistance to ampicillin, carbenicillin, and related antibiotics
   4172..4760    +  rep_origin     ori: high-copy-number ColE1/pMB1/pBR322/pUC origin of replication
   4943..5035    +  CDS            lacI (fragment): lac repressor; lacI; The lac repressor binds to the lac operator to inhibit transcription in E. coli. This inhibition can be relieved by adding lactose or isopropyl-β-D-thiogalactopyranoside (IPTG).
   5048..5069    +  protein_bind   CAP binding site: CAP binding activates transcription in the presence of cAMP. E. coli catabolite activator protein
   5084..5114    +  promoter       lac promoter: promoter for the E. coli lac operon
   5122..5138    +  protein_bind   lac operator: The lac repressor binds to the lac operator to inhibit transcription in E. coli. This inhibition can be relieved by adding lactose or isopropyl-β-D-thiogalactopyranoside (IPTG). lac repressor encoded by lacI
   5208..5224    +  promoter       tet promoter (fragment): E. coli promoter for tetracycline efflux protein gene
   5234..5259    -  CDS            bla(M) (fragment): β-lactamase lacking the signal sequence; bla(M); allows cytosolic expression of β-lactamase
   5433..5812    +  enhancer       CMV enhancer: human cytomegalovirus immediate early enhancer
   5814..6013    +  promoter       CMV promoter: human cytomegalovirus (CMV) immediate early promoter
   6081..6119    +  misc_feature   Ad SA (fragment): adenovirus major late transcript splice acceptor (Friedrich and Soriano, 1991)
   6152..6361    -  CDS            PTP (fragment): TERM_ADE02 - Experimental evidence at protein level: Swiss-Prot protein existence level 1. Protein covalently bound to the viral DNA that acts as a primer for viral genomic replication by DNA strand displacement. Assembles on the viral origin of replication in an initiation complex with viral polymerase, DBP, host NFIA and host POU2F1/OCT1. During initiation, the polymerase covalently couples the first dCTP with Ser- 580 of pTP. The terminal protein stimulates the template activity over 20 fold compared to protein-free templates. Neo-synthesized viral genomes are linked to two preterminal prot
   6392..6481    +  intron         chimeric intron (fragment): chimera between introns from adenovirus and immunoglobulin heavy chain genes
   6500..6546    +  CDS            IgH signal sequence (fragment): signal sequence from the mouse immunoglobulin heavy chain variable region
   6577..10      +  CDS            CD59 (fragment) (across the origin): CD59_HUMAN - Also known as MIC11, MIN1, MIN2, MIN3, MSK21. Experimental evidence at protein level: Swiss-Prot protein existence level 1. The soluble form from urine retains its specific complement binding activity, but exhibits greatly reduced ability to inhibit MAC assembly on cell membranes. From Homo sapiens (Human).
   6883..553     +  CDS            Cd4 (fragment) (across the origin): CD4_RAT - Experimental evidence at protein level: Swiss-Prot protein existence level 1. Integral membrane glycoprotein that plays an essential role in the immune response and serves multiple functions in responses against both external and internal offenses. In T-cells, functions primarily as a coreceptor for MHC class II molecule:peptide complex. The antigens presented by class II peptides are derived from extracellular proteins while class I peptides are derived from cytosolic proteins. Interacts simultaneously with the T-cell receptor (TCR) and the MHC class II presented by antigen presenti
>Addgene plasmid #73117 | CD59-CD4d3+4-bio | depositor full sequence | sequence record 137008 | CD59-CD4d3+4-bio sequence 6890 bps
GTCGACCTCCATCACGGCCTATAAGAGTGAGGGGGAGTCAGCGGAGTTCTCCTTCCCACTCAACCTTGGA
GAGGAAAGCCTGCAGGGAGAGTTGAGATGGAAGGCAGAGAAGGCTCCTTCTTCCCAGTCCTGGATCACCT
TCTCCCTAAAGAACCAAAAGGTGTCTGTGCAGAAGTCTACTAGCAACCCCAAGTTCCAGCTGTCCGAAAC
GCTCCCACTCACCCTTCAGATACCCCAGGTCTCCCTTCAGTTTGCTGGTTCTGGCAACCTGACCCTGACT
CTGGACAGAGGGATACTGTATCAGGAAGTGAACCTGGTGGTGATGAAAGTGACTCAGCCCGACAGCAACA
CTTTGACCTGTGAGGTGATGGGACCCACCTCACCCAAGATGAGACTGATCTTGAAGCAGGAGAATCAGGA
GGCCAGGGTCTCCAGGCAGGAGAAAGTGATTCAAGTGCAGGCCCCTGAAGCAGGGGTGTGGCAATGTCTA
CTGAGTGAAGGTGAAGAGGTCAAGATGGACTCCAAGATCCAGGTTTTATCCAAAGGGTTGAATTCCGGAT
CACTGCATCATATTCTGGATGCACAGAAAATGGTGTGGAATCATCGTTAAGTCTAGACACGTGATTAATT
AAGGATCCCCCGACCTCGACCTCTGGCTAATAAAGGAAATTTATTTTCATTGCAATAGTGTGTTGGAATT
TTTTGTGTCTCTCACTCGGAAGGACATATGGGAGGGCAAATCATTTGGTCGAGATCCCTCGGAGATCTCT
AGCTAGAGGATCGATCCCCGCCCCGGACGAACTAAACCTGACTACGACATCTCTGCCCCTTCTTCGCGGG
GCAGTGCATGTAATCCCTTCAGTTGGTTGGTACAACTTGCCAACTGGGCCCTGTTCCACATGTGACACGG
GGGGGGACCAAACACAAAGGGGTTCTCTGACTGTAGTTGACATCCTTATAAATGGATGTGCACATTTGCC
AACACTGAGTGGCTTTCATCCTGGAGCAGACTTTGCAGTCTGTGGACTGCAACACAACATTGCCTTTATG
TGTAACTCTTGGCTGAAGCTCTTACACCAATGCTGGGGGACATGTACCTCCCAGGGGCCCAGGAAGACTA
CGGGAGGCTACACCAACGTCAATCAGAGGGGCCTGTGTAGCTACCGATAAGCGGACCCTCAAGAGGGCAT
TAGCAATAGTGTTTATAAGGCCCCCTTGTTAACCCTAAACGGGTAGCATATGCTTCCCGGGTAGTAGTAT
ATACTATCCAGACTAACCCTAATTCAATAGCATATGTTACCCAACGGGAAGCATATGCTATCGAATTAGG
GTTAGTAAAAGGGTCCTAAGGAACAGCGATATCTCCCACCCCATGAGCTGTCACGGTTTTATTTACATGG
GGTCAGGATTCCACGAGGGTAGTGAACCATTTTAGTCACAAGGGCAGTGGCTGAAGATCAAGGAGCGGGC
AGTGAACTCTCCTGAATCTTCGCCTGCTTCTTCATTCTCCTTCGTTTAGCTAATAGAATAACTGCTGAGT
TGTGAACAGTAAGGTGTATGTGAGGTGCTCGAAAACAAGGTTTCAGGTGACGCCCCCAGAATAAAATTTG
GACGGGGGGTTCAGTGGTGGCATTGTGCTATGACACCAATATAACCCTCACAAACCCCTTGGGCAATAAA
TACTAGTGTAGGAATGAAACATTCTGAATATCTTTAACAATAGAAATCCATGGGGTGGGGACAAGCCGTA
AAGACTGGATGTCCATCTCACACGAATTTATGGCTATGGGCAACACATAATCCTAGTGCAATATGATACT
GGGGTTATTAAGATGTGTCCCAGGCAGGGACCAAGACAGGTGAACCATGTTGTTACACTCTATTTGTAAC
AAGGGGAAAGAGAGTGGACGCCGACAGCAGCGGACTCCACTGGTTGTCTCTAACACCCCCGAAAATTAAA
CGGGGCTCCACGCCAATGGGGCCCATAAACAAAGACAAGTGGCCACTCTTTTTTTTGAAATTGTGGAGTG
GGGGCACGCGTCAGCCCCCACACGCCGCCCTGCGGTTTTGGACTGTAAAATAAGGGTGTAATAACTTGGC
TGATTGTAACCCCGCTAACCACTGCGGTCAAACCACTTGCCCACAAAACCACTAATGGCACCCCGGGGAA
TACCTGCATAAGTAGGTGGGCGGGCCAAGATAGGGGCGCGATTGCTGCGATCTGGAGGACAAATTACACA
CACTTGCGCCTGAGCGCCAAGCACAGGGTTGTTGGTCCTCATATTCACGAGGTCGCTGAGAGCACGGTGG
GCTAATGTTGCCATGGGTAGCATATACTACCCAAATATCTGGATAGCATATGCTATCCTAATCTATATCT
GGGTAGCATAGGCTATCCTAATCTATATCTGGGTAGCATATGCTATCCTAATCTATATCTGGGTAGTATA
TGCTATCCTAATTTATATCTGGGTAGCATAGGCTATCCTAATCTATATCTGGGTAGCATATGCTATCCTA
ATCTATATCTGGGTAGTATATGCTATCCTAATCTGTATCCGGGTAGCATATGCTATCCTAATAGAGATTA
GGGTAGTATATGCTATCCTAATTTATATCTGGGTAGCATATACTACCCAAATATCTGGATAGCATATGCT
ATCCTAATCTATATCTGGGTAGCATATGCTATCCTAATCTATATCTGGGTAGCATAGGCTATCCTAATCT
ATATCTGGGTAGCATATGCTATCCTAATCTATATCTGGGTAGTATATGCTATCCTAATTTATATCTGGGT
AGCATAGGCTATCCTAATCTATATCTGGGTAGCATATGCTATCCTAATCTATATCTGGGTAGTATATGCT
ATCCTAATCTGTATCCGGGTAGCATATGCTATCCTCATGATAAGCTGTCAAACATGAGAATTTTCTTGAA
GACGAAAGGGCCTCGTGATACGCCTATTTTTATAGGTTAATGTCATGATAATAATGGTTTCTTAGACGTC
AGGTGGCACTTTTCGGGGAAATGTGCGCGGAACCCCTATTTGTTTATTTTTCTAAATACATTCAAATATG
TATCCGCTCATGAGACAATAACCCTGATAAATGCTTCAATAATATTGAAAAAGGAAGAGTATGAGTATTC
AACATTTCCGTGTCGCCCTTATTCCCTTTTTTGCGGCATTTTGCCTTCCTGTTTTTGCTCACCCAGAAAC
GCTGGTGAAAGTAAAAGATGCTGAAGATCAGTTGGGTGCACGAGTGGGTTACATCGAACTGGATCTCAAC
AGCGGTAAGATCCTTGAGAGTTTTCGCCCCGAAGAACGTTTTCCAATGATGAGCACTTTTAAAGTTCTGC
TATGTGGCGCGGTATTATCCCGTGTTGACGCCGGGCAAGAGCAACTCGGTCGCCGCATACACTATTCTCA
GAATGACTTGGTTGAGTACTCACCAGTCACAGAAAAGCATCTTACGGATGGCATGACAGTAAGAGAATTA
TGCAGTGCTGCCATAACCATGAGTGATAACACTGCGGCCAACTTACTTCTGACAACGATCGGAGGACCGA
AGGAGCTAACCGCTTTTTTGCACAACATGGGGGATCATGTAACTCGCCTTGATCGTTGGGAACCGGAGCT
GAATGAAGCCATACCAAACGACGAGCGTGACACCACGATGCCTGCAGCAATGGCAACAACGTTGCGCAAA
CTATTAACTGGCGAACTACTTACTCTAGCTTCCCGGCAACAATTAATAGACTGGATGGAGGCGGATAAAG
TTGCAGGACCACTTCTGCGCTCGGCCCTTCCGGCTGGCTGGTTTATTGCTGATAAATCTGGAGCCGGTGA
GCGTGGGTCTCGCGGTATCATTGCAGCACTGGGGCCAGATGGTAAGCCCTCCCGTATCGTAGTTATCTAC
ACGACGGGGAGTCAGGCAACTATGGATGAACGAAATAGACAGATCGCTGAGATAGGTGCCTCACTGATTA
AGCATTGGTAACTGTCAGACCAAGTTTACTCATATATACTTTAGATTGATTTAAAACTTCATTTTTAATT
TAAAAGGATCTAGGTGAAGATCCTTTTTGATAATCTCATGACCAAAATCCCTTAACGTGAGTTTTCGTTC
CACTGAGCGTCAGACCCCGTAGAAAAGATCAAAGGATCTTCTTGAGATCCTTTTTTTCTGCGCGTAATCT
GCTGCTTGCAAACAAAAAAACCACCGCTACCAGCGGTGGTTTGTTTGCCGGATCAAGAGCTACCAACTCT
TTTTCCGAAGGTAACTGGCTTCAGCAGAGCGCAGATACCAAATACTGTTCTTCTAGTGTAGCCGTAGTTA
GGCCACCACTTCAAGAACTCTGTAGCACCGCCTACATACCTCGCTCTGCTAATCCTGTTACCAGTGGCTG
CTGCCAGTGGCGATAAGTCGTGTCTTACCGGGTTGGACTCAAGACGATAGTTACCGGATAAGGCGCAGCG
GTCGGGCTGAACGGGGGGTTCGTGCACACAGCCCAGCTTGGAGCGAACGACCTACACCGAACTGAGATAC
CTACAGCGTGAGCTATGAGAAAGCGCCACGCTTCCCGAAGGGAGAAAGGCGGACAGGTATCCGGTAAGCG
GCAGGGTCGGAACAGGAGAGCGCACGAGGGAGCTTCCAGGGGGAAACGCCTGGTATCTTTATAGTCCTGT
CGGGTTTCGCCACCTCTGACTTGAGCGTCGATTTTTGTGATGCTCGTCAGGGGGGCGGAGCCTATGGAAA
AACGCCAGCAACGCGGCCTTTTTACGGTTCCTGGCCTTTTGCTGGCCTTTTGCTCACATGTTCTTTCCTG
CGTTATCCCCTGATTCTGTGGATAACCGTATTACCGCCTTTGAGTGAGCTGATACCGCTCGCCGCAGCCG
AACGACCGAGCGCAGCGAGTCAGTGAGCGAGGAAGCGGAAGAGCGCCCAATACGCAAACCGCCTCTCCCC
GCGCGTTGGCCGATTCATTAATGCAGCTGGCACGACAGGTTTCCCGACTGGAAAGCGGGCAGTGAGCGCA
ACGCAATTAATGTGAGTTAGCTCACTCATTAGGCACCCCAGGCTTTACACTTTATGCTTCCGGCTCGTAT
GTTGTGTGGAATTGTGAGCGGATAACAATTTCACACAGGAAACAGCTATGACCATGATTACGCCAAGCTC
TAGCTAGAGGTCGACCAATTCTCATGTTTGACAGCTTATCATCGCAGATCCGGGCAACGTTGTTGCCATT
GCTGCAGGCGCAGAACTGGTAGGTATGGAAGATCTATACATTGAATCAATATTGGCAATTAGCCATATTA
GTCATTGGTTATATAGCATAAATCAATATTGGCTATTGGCCATTGCATACGTTGTATCTATATCATAATA
TGTACATTTATATTGGCTCATGTCCAATATGACCGCCATGTTGACATTGATTATTGACTAGTTATTAATA
GTAATCAATTACGGGGTCATTAGTTCATAGCCCATATATGGAGTTCCGCGTTACATAACTTACGGTAAAT
GGCCCGCCTGGCTGACCGCCCAACGACCCCCGCCCATTGACGTCAATAATGACGTATGTTCCCATAGTAA
CGCCAATAGGGACTTTCCATTGACGTCAATGGGTGGAGTATTTACGGTAAACTGCCCACTTGGCAGTACA
TCAAGTGTATCATATGCCAAGTCCGCCCCCTATTGACGTCAATGACGGTAAATGGCCCGCCTGGCATTAT
GCCCAGTACATGACCTTACGGGACTTTCCTACTTGGCAGTACATCTACGTATTAGTCATCGCTATTACCA
TGGTGATGCGGTTTTGGCAGTACACCAATGGGCGTGGATAGCGGTTTGACTCACGGGGATTTCCAAGTCT
CCACCCCATTGACGTCAATGGGAGTTTGTTTTGGCACCAAAATCAACGGGACTTTCCAAAATGTCGTAAT
AACCCCGCCCCGTTGACGCAAATGGGCGGTAGGCGTGTACGGTGGGAGGTCTATATAAGCAGAGCTCGTT
TAGTGAACCGTCAGATCCTCACTCTCTTCCGCATCGCTGTCTGCGAGGGCCAGCTGTTGGGCTCGCGGTT
GAGGACAAACTCTTCGCGGTCTTTCCAGTACTCTTGGATCGGAAACCCGTCGGCCTCCGAACGGTACTCC
GCCACCGAGGGACCTGAGCGAGTCCGCATCGACCGGATCGGAAAACCTCTCGAGAAAGGCGTCTAACCAG
TCACAGTCGCAAGGTAGGCTGAGCACCGTGGCGGGCGGCAGCGGGTGGCGGTCGGGGTTGTTTCTGGCGG
AGGTGCTGCTGATGATGTAATTAAAGTAGGCGGTCTTGAGACGGCGGATGGTCGAGGTGAGGTGTGGCAG
GCTTGAGATCCAGCTGTTGGGGTGAGTACTCCCTCTCAAAAGCGGGCATTACTTCTGCGCTAAGATTGTC
AGTTTCCAAAAACGAGGAGGATTTGATATTCACCTGGCCCGATCTGGCCATACACTTGAGTGACAATGAC
ATCCACTTTGCCTTTCTCTCCACAGGTGTCCACTCCCAGGTCCAAGTTTAAACTGCGGCCGCCACCATGG
GCATTCAGGGCGGCAGCGTGCTGTTTGGCCTGCTGCTGGTGCTGGCCGTGTTCTGTCACAGCGGCCACAG
CCTGCAGTGCTACAACTGCCCCAACCCCACCGCCGATTGCAAGACCGCCGTGAACTGCAGCAGCGACTTC
GACGCCTGCCTGATCACAAAGGCTGGCCTCCAGGTGTACAACAAGTGCTGGAAGTTCGAGCACTGCAACT
TCAACGACGTGACCACCCGGCTGAGAGAGAACGAGCTGACCTACTACTGCTGCAAGAAAGACCTGTGCAA
CTTTAACGAGCAGCTGGAAAACGGCGCGCC
