>Addgene plasmid #73117 | CD59-CD4d3+4-bio | addgene partial sequence | sequence record 140440 | rb_glob_PA_term-R 5'-CCCATATGTCCTTCCGAGTG-3'
AATTTCCTTTATTAGCCAGAGGTCGAGGTCGGGGGATCCTTAATTAATCACGTGTCTAGACTTAACGATG
ATTCCACACCATTTTCTGTGCATCCAGAATATGATGCAGTGATCCGGAATTCAACCCTTTGGATAAAACC
TGGATCTTGGAGTCCATCTTGACCTCTTCACCTTCACTCAGTAGACATTGCCACACCCCTGCTTCAGGGG
CCTGCACTTGAATCACTTTCTCCTGCCTGGAGACCCTGGCCTCCTGATTCTCCTGCTTCAAGATCAGTCT
CATCTTGGGTGAGGTGGGTCCCATCACCTCACAGGTCAAAGTGTTGCTGTCGGGCTGAGTCACTTTCATC
ACCACCAGGTTCACTTCCTGATACAGTATCCCTCTGTCCAGAGTCAGGGTCAGGTTGCCAGAACCAGCAA
ACTGAAGGGAGACCTGGGGTATCTGAAGGGTGAGTGGGAGCGTTTCGGACAGCTGGAACTTGGGGTTGCT
AGTAGACTTCTGCACAGACACCTTTTGGTTCTTTAGGGAGAAGGTGATCCAGGACTGGGAAGAAGGAGCC
TTCTCTGCCTTCCATCTCAACTCTCCCTGCAGGCTTTCCTCTCCAAGGTTGAGTGGGAAGGAGAACTCCG
CTGACTCCCCCTCACTCTTATAGGCCGTGATGGAGGTCGACGGCGCGCCGTTTTCCAGCTGCTCGTTAAA
GTTGCACAGGTCTTTCTTGCAGCAGTAGTAGGTCAGCTCGTTCTCTCTCAGCCGGGTGGTCACGTCGTTG
AAGTTGCAGTGCTCGAACTTCCAGCACTTGTTGTACACCTGGAGGCCAGCCTTTGTGATCAGGCAGGCGT
CGAAGTCGCTGCTGCAGTTCACGGCGGTCTTGCAATCGGCGGTGG
