>Addgene plasmid #73117 | CD59-CD4d3+4-bio | addgene partial sequence | sequence record 140780 | pMT2-F 5'-TTGCCTTTCTCTCCACAGGT-3'
GGGCATTCAGGGCGGCAGCGTGCTGTTTGGCCTGCTGCTGGTGCTGGCCGTGTTCTGTCACAGCGGCCAC
AGCCTGCAGTGCTACAACTGCCCCAACCCCACCGCCGATTGCAAGACCGCCGTGAACTGCAGCAGCGACT
TCGACGCCTGCCTGATCACAAAGGCTGGCCTCCAGGTGTACAACAAGTGCTGGAAGTTCGAGCACTGCAA
CTTCAACGACGTGACCACCCGGCTGAGAGAGAACGAGCTGACCTACTACTGCTGCAAGAAAGACCTGTGC
AACTTTAACGAGCAGCTGGAAAACGGCGCGCCGTCGACCTCCATCACGGCCTATAAGAGTGAGGGGGAGT
CAGCGGAGTTCTCCTTCCCACTCAACCTTGGAGAGGAAAGCCTGCAGGGAGAGTTGAGATGGAAGGCAGA
GAAGGCTCCTTCTTCCCAGTCCTGGATCACCTTCTCCCTAAAGAACCAAAAGGTGTCTGTGCAGAAGTCT
ACTAGCAACCCCAAGTTCCAGCTGTCCGAAACGCTCCCACTCACCCTTCAGATACCCCAGGTCTCCCTTC
AGTTTGCTGGTTCTGGCAACCTGACCCTGACTCTGGACAGAGGGATACTGTATCAGGAAGTGAACCTGGT
GGTGATGAAAGTGACTCAGCCCGACAGCAACACTTTGACCTGTGAGGTGATGGGACCCACCTCACCCAAG
ATGAGACTGATCTTGAAGCAGGAGAATCAGGAGGCCAGGGTCTCC
